Addgene plasmid #113321: pCD315
Purpose: pBAD-W108 scRNA.b1
Depositing lab: Jesse Zalatan. Depositing organization: University of Washington. Publication: Synthetic CRISPR-Cas gene activators for transcriptional reprogramming in bacteria. Dong C, Fontana J, Patel A, Carothers JM, Zalatan JG. Nat Commun. 2018 Jun 27;9(1):2489. doi: 10.1038/s41467-018-04901-6. PubMed 29950558.
Backbone
  Vector backbone: p15A vector
  Vector type: Bacterial Expression, CRISPR
Growth in bacteria
  Bacterial resistance: Ampicillin, 100 μg/mL
  Growth temperature: 37°C
  Growth strain: DH5alpha
  Copy number: High Copy
Gene/Insert
  Gene/Insert name: scRNA.b1_MS2
  gRNA/shRNA sequence: GAAGATCCGGCCTGCAGCCA
  Species: Synthetic
  Cloning method: Gibson Cloning
  Sequencing primers: 5′ aataggcgtatcacgaggcag; 3′ GTTTCGCCACCTCTGACTTG
Terms and licenses: Academic/Nonprofit Terms; Industry Terms: Not Available to Industry
How to cite: pCD315 was a gift from Jesse Zalatan (Addgene plasmid # 113321 ; http://n2t.net/addgene:113321 ; RRID:Addgene_113321)
