[The description below was written by a language model from this plasmid's Addgene catalogue record and pLannotate feature annotations shown in this document.]
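Description:
pCD315 is a small (about 2.8 kb) bacterial CRISPR plasmid that expresses a scaffold RNA (scRNA) under arabinose control in E. coli. The catalogue lists the backbone as a p15A vector, but both the depositor and sequencing-derived feature tables instead annotate a high-copy ColE1/pMB1/pUC-type origin (plus, in one table, a short fragment resembling the RSF origin). This fits the "high copy" entry but not the p15A label, and the discrepancy is left unresolved here. Selection is by ampicillin through a β-lactamase gene driven by its own bla promoter, with a putative bacterial terminator lying between that cassette and the insert.

The payload is the synthetic insert scRNA.b1_MS2, placed downstream of the araBAD promoter. No araC gene is annotated on the plasmid, so the regulator would presumably have to come from the host or another construct. The short gap between the promoter and the annotated scaffold is consistent with the 20-nt spacer, which the purpose line calls W108. It is followed by the Streptococcus pyogenes Cas9 guide RNA scaffold (annotated as a fragment) extended by an MS2 stem loop, the hairpin bound by the bacteriophage MS2 coat protein. Transcription ends in an rrnB-derived region containing 5S rRNA sequence and the T1 terminator. The brief capTEV tag match in this noncoding stretch is probably an annotation artefact.

In this design, the scRNA both directs a Cas9 protein to a DNA target and recruits an MS2 coat protein-fused effector supplied separately. The associated publication concerns synthetic CRISPR-Cas transcriptional activators in bacteria, so the plasmid most likely provides inducible control of the guide component of such a system.
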