Features (pLannotate 1.2.2; 10 found; start..end, strand, type, name):
     16..290     +  promoter       araBAD promoter: araBAD; promoter of the L-arabinose operon of E. coli; the araC regulatory gene is transcribed in the opposite direction (Guzman et al., 1995)
    317..377     +  misc_RNA       gRNA scaffold (fragment): guide RNA scaffold for the Streptococcus pyogenes CRISPR/Cas9 system
    381..399     +  misc_RNA       MS2 stem loop: stem loop that binds the bacteriophage MS2 coat protein
    467..484     +  CDS            capTEV™ (fragment): composite tag for in vivo biotinylation, TEV protease cleavage, and 6xHis tagging
    591..706     +  ncRNA          5S rRNA: Accession: RF00001 - 5S ribosomal RNA
    710..756     +  terminator     rrnB T1 terminator: transcription terminator T1 from the E. coli rrnB gene
    980..1568    -  rep_origin     ori: high-copy-number ColE1/pMB1/pBR322/pUC origin of replication
   1739..2599    -  CDS            AmpR: β-lactamase; bla; confers resistance to ampicillin, carbenicillin, and related antibiotics
   2600..2704    -  promoter       AmpR promoter: bla
   2794..2837    -  terminator     bacterial terminator: putative bacterial transcription terminator
>Addgene plasmid #113321 | pCD315 | depositor full sequence | sequence record 213779 | pCD315 sequence 2839 bps
GAATTCTAAAGATCTGAAACCAATTGTCCATATTGCATCAGACATTGCCGTCACTGCGTCTTTTACTGGC
TCTTCTCGCTAACCAAACCGGTAACCCCGCTTATTAAAAGCATTCTGTAACAAAGCGGGACCAAAGCCAT
GACAAAAACGCGTAACAAAAGTGTCTATAATCACGGCAGAAAAGTCCACATTGATTATTTGCACGGCGTC
ACACTTTGCTATGCCATAGCATTTTTATCCATAAGATTAGCGGATTCTACCTGACGCTTTTTATCGCAAC
TCTCTACTGTACTAGTGAAGATCCGGCCTGCAGCCAGTTTTAGAGCTAGAAATAGCAAGTTAAAATAAGG
CTAGTCCGTTATCAACTTGAAAAAGTGCGCACATGAGGATCACCCATGTGCTTTTTTTGAAGCTTGGGCC
CGAACAAAAACTCATCTCAGAAGAGGATCTGAATAGCGCCGTCGACCATCATCATCATCATCATTGAGTT
TAAACGGTCTCCAGCTTGGCTGTTTTGGCGGATGAGAGAAGATTTTCAGCCTGATACAGATTAAATCAGA
ACGCAGAAGCGGTCTGATAAAACAGAATTTGCCTGGCGGCAGTAGCGCGGTGGTCCCACCTGACCCCATG
CCGAACTCAGAAGTGAAACGCCGTAGCGCCGATGGTAGTGTGGGGTCTCCCCATGCGAGAGTAGGGAACT
GCCAGGCATCAAATAAAACGAAAGGCTCAGTCGAAAGACTGGGCCTTTCGTTTTATCTGTTGTTTGTCGG
TGAACTGGATCCTTACTCGAGTCTAGACTGCAGGCTTCCTCGCTCACTGACTCGCTGCGCTCGGTCGTTC
GGCTGCGGCGAGCGGTATCAGCTCACTCAAAGGCGGTAATACGGTTATCCACAGAATCAGGGGATAACGC
AGGAAAGAACATGTGAGCAAAAGGCCAGCAAAAGGCCAGGAACCGTAAAAAGGCCGCGTTGCTGGCGTTT
TTCCATAGGCTCCGCCCCCCTGACGAGCATCACAAAAATCGACGCTCAAGTCAGAGGTGGCGAAACCCGA
CAGGACTATAAAGATACCAGGCGTTTCCCCCTGGAAGCTCCCTCGTGCGCTCTCCTGTTCCGACCCTGCC
GCTTACCGGATACCTGTCCGCCTTTCTCCCTTCGGGAAGCGTGGCGCTTTCTCATAGCTCACGCTGTAGG
TATCTCAGTTCGGTGTAGGTCGTTCGCTCCAAGCTGGGCTGTGTGCACGAACCCCCCGTTCAGCCCGACC
GCTGCGCCTTATCCGGTAACTATCGTCTTGAGTCCAACCCGGTAAGACACGACTTATCGCCACTGGCAGC
AGCCACTGGTAACAGGATTAGCAGAGCGAGGTATGTAGGCGGTGCTACAGAGTTCTTGAAGTGGTGGCCT
AACTACGGCTACACTAGAAGGACAGTATTTGGTATCTGCGCTCTGCTGAAGCCAGTTACCTTCGGAAAAA
GAGTTGGTAGCTCTTGATCCGGCAAACAAACCACCGCTGGTAGCGGTGGTTTTTTTGTTTGCAAGCAGCA
GATTACGCGCAGAAAAAAAGGATCTCAAGAAGATCCTTTGATCTTTTCTACGGGGTCTGACGCTCAGTGG
AACGAAAACTCACGTTAAGGGATTTTGGTCATGAGATTATCAAAAAGGATCTTCACCTAGATCCTTTTAA
ATTAAAAATGAAGTTTTAAATCAATCTAAAGTATATATGAGTAAACTTGGTCTGACAGTTACCAATGCTT
AATCAGTGAGGCACCTATCTCAGCGATCTGTCTATTTCGTTCATCCATAGTTGCCTGACTCCCCGTCGTG
TAGATAACTACGATACGGGAGGGCTTACCATCTGGCCCCAGTGCTGCAATGATACCGCGAGACCCACGCT
CACCGGCTCCAGATTTATCAGCAATAAACCAGCCAGCCGGAAGGGCCGAGCGCAGAAGTGGTCCTGCAAC
TTTATCCGCCTCCATCCAGTCTATTAATTGTTGCCGGGAAGCTAGAGTAAGTAGTTCGCCAGTTAATAGT
TTGCGCAACGTTGTTGCCATTGCTACAGGCATCGTGGTGTCACGCTCGTCGTTTGGTATGGCTTCATTCA
GCTCCGGTTCCCAACGATCAAGGCGAGTTACATGATCCCCCATGTTGTGCAAAAAAGCGGTTAGCTCCTT
CGGTCCTCCGATCGTTGTCAGAAGTAAGTTGGCCGCAGTGTTATCACTCATGGTTATGGCAGCACTGCAT
AATTCTCTTACTGTCATGCCATCCGTAAGATGCTTTTCTGTGACTGGTGAGTACTCAACCAAGTCATTCT
GAGAATAGTGTATGCGGCGACCGAGTTGCTCTTGCCCGGCGTCAATACGGGATAATACCGCGCCACATAG
CAGAACTTTAAAAGTGCTCATCATTGGAAAACGTTCTTCGGGGCGAAAACTCTCAAGGATCTTACCGCTG
TTGAGATCCAGTTCGATGTAACCCACTCGTGCACCCAACTGATCTTCAGCATCTTTTACTTTCACCAGCG
TTTCTGGGTGAGCAAAAACAGGAAGGCAAAATGCCGCAAAAAAGGGAATAAGGGCGACACGGAAATGTTG
AATACTCATACTCTTCCTTTTTCAATATTATTGAAGCATTTATCAGGGTTATTGTCTCATGAGCGGATAC
ATATTTGAATGTATTTAGAAAAATAAACAAATAGGGGTTCCGCGCACATTTCCCCGAAAAGTGCCACCTG
ACGTCTAAGAAACCATTATTATCATGACATTAACCTATAAAAATAGGCGTATCACGAGGCAGAATTTCAG
ATAAAAAAAATCCTTAGCTTTCGCTAAGGATGATTTCTG
