Features (pLannotate 1.2.2; 11 found; start..end, strand, type, name):
      1..589     -  rep_origin     ori: high-copy-number ColE1/pMB1/pBR322/pUC origin of replication
    760..1620    -  CDS            AmpR: β-lactamase; bla; confers resistance to ampicillin, carbenicillin, and related antibiotics
   1621..1725    -  promoter       AmpR promoter: bla
   1815..1858    -  terminator     bacterial terminator: putative bacterial transcription terminator
   1876..2150    +  promoter       araBAD promoter: araBAD; promoter of the L-arabinose operon of E. coli; the araC regulatory gene is transcribed in the opposite direction (Guzman et al., 1995)
   2177..2237    +  misc_RNA       gRNA scaffold (fragment): guide RNA scaffold for the Streptococcus pyogenes CRISPR/Cas9 system
   2241..2259    +  misc_RNA       MS2 stem loop: stem loop that binds the bacteriophage MS2 coat protein
   2327..2344    +  CDS            capTEV™ (fragment): composite tag for in vivo biotinylation, TEV protease cleavage, and 6xHis tagging
   2451..2566    +  ncRNA          5S rRNA: Accession: RF00001 - 5S ribosomal RNA
   2570..2616    +  terminator     rrnB T1 terminator: transcription terminator T1 from the E. coli rrnB gene
   2664..2792    -  rep_origin     RSF ori (fragment): Plasmids containing the RSF 1030 origin of replication can be propagated in E. coli cells that contain additional plasmids with compatible origins.
>Addgene plasmid #113321 | pCD315 | addgene full sequence | sequence record 217098 | Addgene NGS Result
TTTCCACAGGCTCCGCCCCCCTGACGAGCATCACAAAAATCGACGCTCAAGTCAGAGGTGGCGAAACCCG
ACAGGACTATAAAGATACCAGGCGTTTCCCCCTGGAAGCTCCCTCGTGCGCTCTCCTGTTCCGACCCTGC
CGCTTACCGGATACCTGTCCGCCTTTCTCCCTTCGGGAAGCGTGGCGCTTTCTCATAGCTCACGCTGTAG
GTATCTCAGTTCGGTGTAGGTCGTTCGCTCCAAGCTGGGCTGTGTGCACGAACCCCCCGTTCAGCCCGAC
CGCTGCGCCTTATCCGGTAACTATCGTCTTGAGTCCAACCCGGTAAGACACGACTTATCGCCACTGGCAG
CAGCCACTGGTAACAGGATTAGCAGAGCGAGGTATGTAGGCGGTGCTACAGAGTTCTTGAAGTGGTGGCC
TAACTACGGCTACACTAGAAGAACAGTATTTGGTATCTGCGCTCTGCTGAAGCCAGTTACCTTCGGAAAA
AGAGTTGGTAGCTCTTGATCCGGCAAACAAACCACCGCTGGTAGCGGTGGTTTTTTTGTTTGCAAGCAGC
AGATTACGCGCAGAAAAAAAGGATCTCAAGAAGATCCTTTGATCTTTTCTACGGGGTCTGACGCTCAGTG
GAACGAAAACTCACGTTAAGGGATTTTGGTCATGAGATTATCAAAAAGGATCTTCACCTAGATCCTTTTA
AATTAAAAATGAAGTTTTAAATCAATCTAAAGTATATATGAGTAAACTTGGTCTGACAGTTACCAATGCT
TAATCAGTGAGGCACCTATCTCAGCGATCTGTCTATTTCGTTCATCCATAGTTGCCTGACTCCCCGTCGT
GTAGATAACTACGATACGGGAGGGCTTACCATCTGGCCCCAGTGCTGCAATGATACCGCGAGACCCACGC
TCACCGGCTCCAGATTTATCAGCAATAAACCAGCCAGCCGGAAGGGCCGAGCGCAGAAGTGGTCCTGCAA
CTTTATCCGCCTCCATCCAGTCTATTAATTGTTGCCGGGAAGCTAGAGTAAGTAGTTCGCCAGTTAATAG
TTTGCGCAACGTTGTTGCCATTGCTACAGGCATCGTGGTGTCACGCTCGTCGTTTGGTATGGCTTCATTC
AGCTCCGGTTCCCAACGATCAAGGCGAGTTACATGATCCCCCATGTTGTGCAAAAAAGCGGTTAGCTCCT
TCGGTCCTCCGATCGTTGTCAGAAGTAAGTTGGCCGCAGTGTTATCACTCATGGTTATGGCAGCACTGCA
TAATTCTCTTACTGTCATGCCATCCGTAAGATGCTTTTCTGTGACTGGTGAGTACTCAACCAAGTCATTC
TGAGAATAGTGTATGCGGCGACCGAGTTGCTCTTGCCCGGCGTCAATACGGGATAATACCGCGCCACATA
GCAGAACTTTAAAAGTGCTCATCATTGGAAAACGTTCTTCGGGGCGAAAACTCTCAAGGATCTTACCGCT
GTTGAGATCCAGTTCGATGTAACCCACTCGTGCACCCAACTGATCTTCAGCATCTTTTACTTTCACCAGC
GTTTCTGGGTGAGCAAAAACAGGAAGGCAAAATGCCGCAAAAAAGGGAATAAGGGCGACACGGAAATGTT
GAATACTCATACTCTTCCTTTTTCAATATTATTGAAGCATTTATCAGGGTTATTGTCTCATGAGCGGATA
CATATTTGAATGTATTTAGAAAAATAAACAAATAGGGGTTCCGCGCACATTTCCCCGAAAAGTGCCACCT
GACGTCTAAGAAACCATTATTATCATGACATTAACCTATAAAAATAGGCGTATCACGAGGCAGAATTTCA
GATAAAAAAAATCCTTAGCTTTCGCTAAGGATGATTTCTGGAATTCTAAAGATCTGAAACCAATTGTCCA
TATTGCATCAGACATTGCCGTCACTGCGTCTTTTACTGGCTCTTCTCGCTAACCAAACCGGTAACCCCGC
TTATTAAAAGCATTCTGTAACAAAGCGGGACCAAAGCCATGACAAAAACGCGTAACAAAAGTGTCTATAA
TCACGGCAGAAAAGTCCACATTGATTATTTGCACGGCGTCACACTTTGCTATGCCATAGCATTTTTATCC
ATAAGATTAGCGGATTCTACCTGACGCTTTTTATCGCAACTCTCTACTGTACTAGTGAAGATCCGGCCTG
CAGCCAGTTTTAGAGCTAGAAATAGCAAGTTAAAATAAGGCTAGTCCGTTATCAACTTGAAAAAGTGCGC
ACATGAGGATCACCCATGTGCTTTTTTTGAAGCTTGGGCCCGAACAAAAACTCATCTCAGAAGAGGATCT
GAATAGCGCCGTCGACCATCATCATCATCATCATTGAGTTTAAACGGTCTCCAGCTTGGCTGTTTTGGCG
GATGAGAGAAGATTTTCAGCCTGATACAGATTAAATCAGAACGCAGAAGCGGTCTGATAAAACAGAATTT
GCCTGGCGGCAGTAGCGCGGTGGTCCCACCTGACCCCATGCCGAACTCAGAAGTGAAACGCCGTAGCGCC
GATGGTAGTGTGGGGTCTCCCCATGCGAGAGTAGGGAACTGCCAGGCATCAAATAAAACGAAAGGCTCAG
TCGAAAGACTGGGCCTTTCGTTTTATCTGTTGTTTGTCGGTGAACTGGATCCTTACTCGAGTCTAGACTG
CAGGCTTCCTCGCTCACTGACTCGCTGCGCTCGGTCGTTCGGCTGCGGCGAGCGGTATCAGCTCACTCAA
AGGCGGTAATACGGTTATCCACAGAATCAGGGGATAACGCAGGAAAGAACATGTGAGCAAAAGGCCAGCA
AAAGGCCAGGAACCGTAAAAAGGCCGCGTTGCTGGCGTT
